>Addgene plasmid #130672 | pPICZ:hTRAAK(G124I) | addgene full sequence | sequence record 261313 | Addgene NGS Result
AGCGAGGTATGTAGGCGGTGCTACAGAGTTCTTGAAGTGGTGGCCTAACTACGGCTACACTAGAAGAACA
GTATTTGGTATCTGCGCTCTGCTGAAGCCAGTTACCTTCGGAAAAAGAGTTAGTAGCTCTTGATCCGGCA
AACAAACCACCGCTGGTAGCGGTGGTTTTTTTGTTTGCAAGCAGCAGATTACGCGCAGAAAAAAAGGATC
TCAAGAAGATCCTTTGATCTTTTCTACGGGGTCTGACGCTCAGTGGAACGAAAACTCACGTTAAGGGATT
TTGGTCATGAGATCAGATCTAACATCCAAAGACGAAAGGTTGAATGAAACCTTTTTGCCATCCGACATCC
ACAGGTCCATTCTCACACATAAGTGCCAAACGCAACAGGAGGGGATACACTAGCAGCAGACCGTTGCAAA
CGCAGGACCTCCACTCCTCTTCTCCTCAACACCCACTTTTGCCATCGAAAAACCAGCCCAGTTATTGGGC
TTGATTGGAGCTCGCTCATTCCAATTCCTTCTATTAGGCTACTAACACCATGACTTTATTAGCCTGTCTA
TCCTGGCCCCCCTGGCGAGGTTCATGTTTGTTTATTTCCGAATGCAACAAGCTCCGCATTACACCCGAAC
ATCACTCCAGATGAGGGCTTTCTGAGTGTGGGGTCAAATAGTTTCATGTTCCCCAAATGGCCCAAAACTG
ACAGTTTAAACGCTGTCTTGGAACCTAATATGACAAAAGCGTGATCTCATCCAAGATGAACTAAGTTTGG
TTCGTTGAAATGCTAACGGCCAGTTGGTCAAAAAGAAACTTCCAAAAGTCGGCATACCGTTTGTCTTGTT
TGGTATTGATTGACGAATGCTCAAAAATAATCTCATTAATGCTTAGCGCAGTCTCTCTATCGCTTCTGAA
CCCCGGTGCACCTGTGCCGAAACGCAAATGGGGAAACACCCGCTTTTTGGATGATTATGCATTGTCTCCA
CATTGTATGCTTCCAAGATTCTGGTGGGAATACTGCTGATAGCCTAACGTTCATGATCAAAATTTAACTG
TTCTAACCCCTACTTGACAGCAATATATAAACAGAAGGAAGCTGCCCTGTCTTAAACCTTTTTTTTTATC
ATCATTATTAGCTTACTTTCATAATTGCGACTGGTTCCAATTGACAAGCTTTTGATTTTAACGACTTTTA
ACGACAACTTGAGAAGATCAAAAAACAACTAATTATTCGAAGCTAGCCTCGAGCCACCATGACTACCGCT
CCACAAGAACCACCCGCTCGCCCACTCCAAGCTGGCTCCGGTGCTGGTCCTGCTCCTGGACGTGCTATGA
GATCAACAACGCTCCTCGCTCTGCTGGCCCTCGTATTGCTGTACCTCGTGTCTGGTGCTCTGGTATTCCG
TGCTCTCGAACAACCACATGAACAACAGGCTCAACGTGAACTGGGAGAAGTCCGTGAAAAATTCCTCCGT
GCCCATCCGTGTGTTTCCGATCAAGAGTTGGGATTGCTCATCAAGGAAGTCGCCGACGCTTTGGGAGGCG
GTGCCGACCCTGAGACACAATCCACCTCACAGTCCTCTCACTCTGCCTGGGATTTGGGATCTGCCTTCTT
CTTCTCTATAACCATCATCACCACTATCGGTTACGGTAACGTGGCACTCCGTACCGACGCCGGTAGACTG
TTCTGTATTTTCTACGCCCTCGTTGGTATCCCTCTCTTCGGAATCTTGTTGGCTGGAGTCGGAGATCGCC
TCGGTTCATCATTGAGGCATGGCATCGGTCATATTGAGGCCATTTTCTTGAAATGGCACGTGCCACCTGA
ATTGGTTCGTGTACTGTCCGCTATGCTGTTCCTCCTCATCGGTTGCTTGCTCTTCGTTCTCACCCCCACT
TTCGTATTCTGCTACATGGAGGACTGGTCTAAACTGGAGGCCATCTACTTCGTGATCGTGACCCTCACTA
CTGTTGGATTCGGAGACTACGTTGCTGGAGCCGATCCTAGACAGGATTCTCCTGCCTACCAACCTTTGGT
GTGGTTCTGGATTCTGTTGGGACTGGCATACTTCGCTAGTGTGCTCACCACCATTGGCAACTGGTTGAGA
GTGGTATCACGTCGTACTCGTGCTGAGATGGGAGGACTCACTGCTCAATCGAATTCTTTGGAAGTTTTGT
TTCAAGGTCCAACTGCTGCCGCCGCTGTGAGCAAGGGCGAGGAGCTGTTCACCGGGGTGGTGCCCATCCT
GGTCGAGCTGGACGGCGACGTAAACGGCCACAAGTTCAGCGTGTCCGGCGAGGGCGAGGGCGATGCCACC
TACGGCAAGCTGACCCTGAAGTTCATCTGCACCACCGGCAAGCTGCCCGTGCCCTGGCCCACCCTCGTGA
CCACCCTGACCTACGGCGTGCAGTGCTTCAGCCGCTACCCCGACCACATGAAGCAGCACGACTTCTTCAA
GTCCGCCATGCCCGAAGGCTACGTCCAGGAGCGCACCATCTTCTTCAAGGACGACGGCAACTACAAGACC
CGCGCCGAGGTGAAGTTCGAGGGCGACACCCTGGTGAACCGCATCGAGCTGAAGGGCATCGACTTCAAGG
AGGACGGCAACATCCTGGGGCACAAGCTGGAGTACAACTACAACAGCCACAACGTCTATATCATGGCCGA
CAAGCAGAAGAACGGCATCAAGGTGAACTTCAAGATCCGCCACAACATCGAGGACGGCAGCGTGCAGCTC
GCCGACCACTACCAGCAGAACACCCCCATCGGCGACGGCCCCGTGCTGCTGCCCGACAACCACTACCTGA
GCACCCAGTCCAAGCTGAGCAAAGACCCCAACGAGAAGCGCGATCACATGGTCCTGCTGGAGTTCGTGAC
CGCCGCCGGGATCACTCTCGGCATGGACGAGCTGTACAAGTCCGGAGGTGGTCACCATCACCATCACCAC
CATCACCATCACTAATAGTCTAGAACAAAAACTCATCTCAGAAGAGGATCTGAATAGCGCCGTCGACCAT
CATCATCATCATCATTGAGTTTGTAGCCTTAGACATGACTGTTCCTCAGTTCAAGTTGGGCACTTACGAG
AAGACCGGTCTTGCTAGATTCTAATCAAGAGGATGTCAGAATGCCATTTGCCTGAGAGATGCAGGCTTCA
TTTTTGATACTTTTTTATTTGTAACCTATATAGTATAGGATTTTTTTTGTCATTTTGTTTCTTCTCGTAC
GAGCTTGCTCCTGATCAGCCTATCTCGCAGCTGATGAATATCTTGTGGTAGGGGTTTGGGAAAATCATTC
GAGTTTGATGTTTTTCTTGGTATTTCCCACTCCTCTTCAGAGTACAGAAGATTAAGTGAGACCTTCGTTT
GTGCGGATCTCCCACACACCATAGCTTCAAAATGTTTCTACTCCTTTTTTACTCTTCCAGATTTTCTCGG
ACTCCGCGCATCGCCGTACCACTTCAAAACACCCAAGCACAGCATACTAAATTTCCCCTCTTTCTTCCTC
TAGGGTGTCGTTAATTACCCGTACTAAAGGTTTGGAAAAGAAAAAAGAGACCGCCTCGTTTCTTTTTCTT
CGTCGAAAAAGGCAATAAAAATTTTTATCACGTTTCTTTTTCTTGAAAATTTTTTTTTTGATTTTTTTCT
CTTTCGATGACCTCCCATTGATATTTAAGTTAATAAACGGTCTTCAATTTCTCAAGTTTCAGTTTCATTT
TTCTTGTTCTATTACAACTTTTTTTACTTCTTGCTCATTAGAAAGAAAGCATAGCAATCTAATCTAAGGG
CGGTGTTGACAATTAATCATCGGCATAGTATATCGGCATAGTATAATACGACAAGGTGAGGAACTAAACC
ATGGCCAAGTTGACCAGTGCCGTTCCGGTGCTCACCGCGCGCGACGTCGCCGGAGCGGTCGAGTTCTGGA
CCGACCGGCTCGGGTTCTCCCGGGACTTCGTGGAGGACGACTTCGCCGGTGTGGTCCGGGACGACGTGAC
CCTGTTCATCAGCGCGGTCCAGGACCAGGTGGTGCCGGACAACACCCTGGCCTGGGTGTGGGTGCGCGGC
CTGGACGAGCTGTACGCCGAGTGGTCGGAGGTCGTGTCCACGAACTTCCGGGACGCCTCCGGGCCGGCCA
TGACCGAGATCGGCGAGCAGCCGTGGGGGCGGGAGTTCGCCCTGCGCGACCCGGCCGGCAACTGCGTGCA
CTTCGTGGCCGAGGAGCAGGACTGACACGTCCGACGCGGCCCGACGGGTCCGAGGCCTCGGAGATCCGTC
CCCCTTTTCCTTTGTCGATATCATGTAATTAGTTATGTCACGCTTACATTCACGCCCTCCCCCCACATCC
GCTCTAACCGAAAAGGAAGGAGTTAGACAACCTGAAGTCTAGGTCCCTATTTATTTTTTTATAGTTATGT
TAGTATTAAGAACGTTATTTATATTTCAAATTTTTCTTTTTTTTCTGTACAGACGCGTGTACGCATGTAA
CATTATACTGAAAACCTTGCTTGAGAAGGTTTTGGGACGCTCGAAGGCTTTAATTTGCAAGCTGGAGACC
AACATGTGAGCAAAAGGCCAGCAAAAGGCCAGGAACCGTAAAAAGGCCGCGTTGCTGGCGTTTTTCCATA
GGCTCCGCCCCCCTGACGAGCATCACAAAAATCGACGCTCAAGTCAGAGGTGGCGAAACCCGACAGGACT
ATAAAGATACCAGGCGTTTCCCCCTGGAAGCTCCCTCGTGCGCTCTCCTGTTCCGACCCTGCCGCTTACC
GGATACCTGTCCGCCTTTCTCCCTTCGGGAAGCGTGGCGCTTTCTCATAGCTCACGCTGTAGGTATCTCA
GTTCGGTGTAGGTCGTTCGCTCCAAGCTGGGCTGTGTGCACGAACCCCCCGTTCAGCCCGACCGCTGCGC
CTTATCCGGTAACTATCGTCTTGAGTCCAACCCGGTAAGACACGACTTATCGCCACTGGCAGCAGCCACT
GGTAACAGGATTAGCAG
Features (pLannotate 1.2.2; 12 found; start..end, strand, type, name):
    296..1231    +  promoter       AOX1 promoter: Pichia pastoris AOX1; inducible promoter, regulated by methanol
   1327..2157    +  CDS            KCNK4 (fragment): KCNK4_HUMAN - Also known as TRAAK. Experimental evidence at protein level: Swiss-Prot protein existence level 1. Voltage-insensitive potassium channel (PubMed:22282805). Channel opening is triggered by mechanical forces that deform the membrane (PubMed:22282805, PubMed:25471887, PubMed:25500157, PubMed:30290154). Channel opening is triggered by raising the intracellular pH to basic levels (By similarity). The channel is inactive at 24 degrees Celsius (in vitro); raising the temperature to 37 degrees Celsius increases the frequency of channel opening, with a further increase in channel activity
   2197..2910    +  CDS            mEGFP: mEGFP is a basic (constitutively fluorescent) green fluorescent protein published in 2002, derived from Aequorea victoria. It has moderate acid sensitivity.
   2923..2939    +  CDS            6xHis (fragment): 6xHis affinity tag
   3008..3025    +  CDS            capTEV™ (fragment): composite tag for in vivo biotinylation, TEV protease cleavage, and 6xHis tagging
   3036..3101    +  CDS            AOX1 (fragment): ALOX1_KOMPC - Experimental evidence at protein level: Swiss-Prot protein existence level 1. Major isoform of alcohol oxidase, which catalyzes the oxidation of methanol to formaldehyde and hydrogen peroxide, the first step in the methanol utilization pathway of methylotrophic yeasts. From Komagataella phaffii (strain ATCC 76273 / CBS 7435 / CECT 11047 / NRRL Y-11430 / Wegner 21-1) (Yeast) (Pichia pastoris).
   3105..3351    +  terminator     AOX1 terminator: Pichia pastoris AOX1; transcription terminator for AOX1
   3372..3778    +  promoter       TEF1 promoter: S. cerevisiae TEF1; promoter for EF-1α
   3785..3832    +  promoter       EM7 promoter: synthetic bacterial promoter&nbsp
   3851..4225    +  CDS            BleoR: antibiotic-binding protein; Sh ble from Streptoalloteichus hindustanus; confers resistance to bleomycin, phleomycin, and Zeocin™
   4291..4538    +  terminator     CYC1 terminator: S. cerevisiae CYC1; transcription terminator for CYC1
   4613..214     -  rep_origin     ori (across the origin): high-copy-number ColE1/pMB1/pBR322/pUC origin of replication
