[The description below was written by a language model from this plasmid's Addgene catalogue record and pLannotate feature annotations shown in this document.]
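Description:
pPICZ:hTRAAK(G124I) is a yeast expression plasmid built on the pPICZ backbone for producing a modified human TRAAK (KCNK4, K2P4.1) potassium channel in Pichia pastoris. It is propagated in E. coli from a high-copy ColE1/pUC-type origin. A single Sh ble (BleoR) cassette provides Zeocin selection in both hosts: the S. cerevisiae TEF1 promoter drives it in yeast, the synthetic EM7 promoter drives it in bacteria, and a CYC1 terminator closes the unit. No yeast replication origin is annotated, in keeping with pPICZ-type vectors, which are generally maintained in Pichia by integration into the genome through their AOX1 homology.

The expression cassette places the insert between the methanol-inducible AOX1 promoter and the AOX1 terminator, cloned through XhoI and EcoRI sites that remain intact. According to the record, the insert encodes residues 1–300 of human TRAAK with three substitutions: N104Q, N108Q and G124I. The record does not explain the role of each change. The channel is fused at its C terminus, through a short linker containing a 3C protease cleavage site, to GFP, which the feature table annotates as mEGFP. Partial histidine-tag matches are detected downstream of GFP, although the catalogue entry does not list a His tag, so whether one is part of the expressed fusion is uncertain.

The GFP fusion allows expression to be followed by fluorescence, and the 3C site permits its removal after purification. This fits use in large-scale production of the channel for biochemical or structural work. The associated study concerns transmembrane helix movements underlying activation of mechanosensitive and thermosensitive K2P channels.
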