Addgene plasmid #130672: pPICZ:hTRAAK(G124I)
Purpose: P. pastoris expression vector. It will generate the human TRAAK channel (1-300) fused to a C-terminal GFP
Depositing lab: Dan Minor. Depositing organization: University of California, San Francisco (UCSF). Publication: Transmembrane helix straightening and buckling underlies activation of mechanosensitive and thermosensitive K(2P) channels. Lolicato M, Riegelhaupt PM, Arrigoni C, Clark KA, Minor DL Jr. Neuron. 2014 Dec 17;84(6):1198-212. doi: 10.1016/j.neuron.2014.11.017. Epub 2014 Dec 11. PubMed 25500157.
Backbone
  Vector backbone: pPICZ
  Vector type: Yeast Expression
Growth in bacteria
  Bacterial resistance: Bleocin (Zeocin), 50 μg/mL
  Growth temperature: 37°C
  Growth strain: DH5alpha
  Copy number: High Copy
Gene/Insert
  Gene/Insert name: KCNK4
  Species: H. sapiens (human)
  Mutation: N104Q, N108Q, G124I
  Entrez Gene: KCNK4 (a.k.a. FHEIG, K2p4.1, TRAAK, TRAAK1)
  Tag / fusion protein: SNS- 3C_cleavage_site-TAAA-GFP (C terminal on insert)
  Cloning method: Restriction Enzyme; 5′ cloning site XhoI (not destroyed); 3′ cloning site EcoRI (not destroyed)
  Sequencing primers: 5′ AOX5; 3′ AOX3
Terms and licenses: Academic/Nonprofit Terms; Industry Terms: Not Available to Industry
How to cite: pPICZ:hTRAAK(G124I) was a gift from Dan Minor (Addgene plasmid # 130672 ; http://n2t.net/addgene:130672 ; RRID:Addgene_130672)
